Addgene plasmid #31041: pNK6
Depositing lab: Adam Bogdanove & Daniel Voytas. Depositing organization: University of Minnesota. Publication: Efficient design and assembly of custom TALEN and other TAL effector-based constructs for DNA targeting. Cermak T, Doyle EL, Christian M, Wang L, Zhang Y, Schmidt C, Baller JA, Somia NV, Bogdanove AJ, Voytas DF. Nucleic Acids Res. 2011 Jul;39(12):e82. doi: 10.1093/nar/gkr218 PubMed 21493687.
Backbone
  Vector backbone: pTC14
  Backbone size w/o insert (bp): 2989
Growth in bacteria
  Bacterial resistance: Tetracycline, 10 μg/mL
  Growth temperature: 37°C
  Growth strain: DH5alpha
  Growth instructions: Top10/LB+antibiotics
  Copy number: High Copy
Gene/Insert
  Gene/Insert name: repeat NK6
  Species: Xanthamonas oryzae
  Insert size (bp): 117
  Cloning method: Restriction Enzyme; 5′ cloning site XbaI (not destroyed); 3′ cloning site XhoI (not destroyed)
  Sequencing primers: 5′ pTC14_F2 (caagcctgattgggagaaaa)
Terms and licenses: Academic/Nonprofit Terms; Industry Terms: Not Available to Industry
Depositor comments: IMPORTANT NOTE!: Restriction digests show that the pNK series of plasmids is actually about 2.5kb, not 3.1kb as the sequence-based map below suggests. All important features are present in the plasmid and the construct should function as reported despite this size discrepancy.
How to cite: pNK6 was a gift from Adam Bogdanove & Daniel Voytas (Addgene plasmid # 31041 ; http://n2t.net/addgene:31041 ; RRID:Addgene_31041)
