[The description below was written by a language model from this plasmid's Addgene catalogue record and pLannotate feature annotations shown in this document.]
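Description:
pNK6 is a small, high-copy bacterial cloning plasmid that serves as a repeat module in a Golden Gate-style toolkit for building custom TALENs and other TAL effector-based DNA-targeting constructs. It is built on the pTC14 backbone and carries a single 117 bp insert, "repeat NK6", derived from a Xanthomonas oryzae TAL effector and cloned between XbaI and XhoI sites that both remain intact. The name suggests a repeat bearing the NK repeat-variable diresidue and intended for position 6 of an ordered array, although the record does not state this explicitly. The insert is not picked up as a feature in the annotation, and no promoter is described as driving it, which fits a plasmid that acts purely as a donor of a DNA part rather than as an expression vector.

Propagation in E. coli relies on a high-copy ColE1/pUC-type origin, and selection is by tetracycline through a TcR efflux gene expressed from its own tet promoter. The remaining annotated elements are rrnB T1 and T2 terminators, a T7 promoter, and short fragments of lacI, a kanamycin resistance gene and an RSF origin. The fragments appear to be non-functional remnants of the backbone's construction history.

The depositors note a size discrepancy. The sequence-based map is about 3.1 kb, but restriction digests indicate that plasmids of the pNK series are actually about 2.5 kb. They report that all important features are present and that the plasmid functions as published, but the feature coordinates should be treated with some caution.
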