Features (pLannotate 1.2.2; 10 found; start..end, strand, type, name):
      1..54      -  CDS            lacI (fragment): lac repressor; lacI; The lac repressor binds to the lac operator to inhibit transcription in E. coli. This inhibition can be relieved by adding lactose or isopropyl-β-D-thiogalactopyranoside (IPTG).
     56..180     -  rep_origin     RSF ori (fragment): Plasmids containing the RSF 1030 origin of replication can be propagated in E. coli cells that contain additional plasmids with compatible origins.
    196..224     +  promoter       tet promoter: E. coli promoter for tetracycline efflux protein gene
    272..1462    +  CDS            TcR: tetracycline efflux protein; tet; confers resistance to tetracycline
   1560..1634    +  CDS            KanR (fragment): aminoglycoside phosphotransferase; aphA-3; confers resistance to kanamycin
   1637..1655    -  promoter       T7 promoter: promoter for bacteriophage T7 RNA polymerase
   1961..2549    +  rep_origin     ori: high-copy-number ColE1/pMB1/pBR322/pUC origin of replication
   2732..2824    +  CDS            lacI (fragment): lac repressor; lacI; The lac repressor binds to the lac operator to inhibit transcription in E. coli. This inhibition can be relieved by adding lactose or isopropyl-β-D-thiogalactopyranoside (IPTG).
   2879..2906    -  terminator     rrnB T2 terminator: transcription terminator T2 from the E. coli rrnB gene
   3038..3081    +  terminator     rrnB T1 terminator: Escherichia coli rrnB; transcription terminator T1 from the E. coli rrnB gene
>Addgene plasmid #31041 | pNK6 | depositor full sequence | sequence record 14194 | Author sequence
CTGCATTAATGAATCGGCCAACGCGCGGGGAGAGGCGGTTTGCGTATTGGGCGCTCTTCCGCTTCCTCGC
TCACTGACTCGCTGCGCTCGGTCGTTCGGCTGCGGCGAGCGGTATCAGCTCACTCAAAGGCGGTAATACG
GTTATCCACAGAATCAGGGGATAACGCAGGAAAGAACATGAATTAATTCTCATGTTTGACAGCTTATCAT
CGATTAGCTTTAATGCGGTAGTTTATCACAGTTAAATTGCTAACGCAGTCAGGCACCGTGTATGAAATCT
AACAATGCGCTCATCGTCATCCTCGGCACCGTCACCCTGGATGCTGTAGGCATAGGCTTGGTTATGCCGG
TACTGCCGGGCCTCTTGCGGGATATCGTCCATTCCGACAGCATCGCCAGTCACTATGGCGTGCTGCTAGC
GCTATATGCGTTGATGCAATTTCTATGCGCACCCGTTCTCGGAGCACTGTCCGACCGCTTTGGCCGCCGC
CCAGTCCTGCTCGCTTCGCTACTTGGAGCCACTATCGACTACGCGATCATGGCGACCACACCCGTCCTGT
GGATTCTCTACGCCGGACGCATCGTGGCCGGCATCACCGGCGCCACAGGTGCGGTTGCTGGCGCCTATAT
CGCCGACATCACCGATGGGGAAGATCGGGCTCGCCACTTCGGGCTCATGAGCGCTTGTTTCGGCGTGGGT
ATGGTGGCAGGCCCCGTGGCCGGGGGACTGTTGGGCGCCATCTCCTTACATGCACCATTCCTTGCGGCGG
CGGTGCTCAACGGCCTCAACCTACTACTGGGCTGCTTCCTAATGCAGGAGTCGCATAAGGGAGAGCGCCG
ACCCATGCCCTTGAGAGCCTTCAACCCAGTCAGCTCCTTCCGGTGGGCGCGGGGCATGACTATCGTCGCC
GCACTTATGACTGTCTTCTTTATCATGCAACTCGTAGGACAGGTGCCGGCAGCGCTCTGGGTCATTTTCG
GCGAGGACCGCTTTCGCTGGAGCGCGACGATGATCGGCCTGTCGCTTGCGGTATTCGGAATCTTGCACGC
CCTCGCTCAAGCCTTCGTCACTGGTCCCGCCACCAAACGTTTCGGCGAGAAGCAGGCCATTATCGCCGGC
ATGGCGGCCGACGCGCTGGGCTACGTCTTGCTGGCGTTCGCGACGCGAGGCTGGATGGCCTTCCCCATTA
TGATTCTTCTCGCTTCCGGCGGCATCGGGATGCCCGCGTTGCAGGCCATGCTGTCCAGGCAGGTAGATGA
CGACCATCAGGGACAGCTTCAAGGATCGCTCGCGGCTCTTACCAGCCTAACTTCGATCATTGGACCGCTG
ATCGTCACGGCGATTTATGCCGCCTCGGCGAGCACATGGAACGGGTTGGCATGGATTGTAGGCGCCGCCC
TATACCTTGTCTGCCTCCCCGCGTTGCGTCGCGGTGCATGGAGCCGGGCCACCTCGACCTGAATGGAAGC
CGGCGGCACCTCGCTAACGGATTCACCACTCCAAGAATTGGAGCCAATCAATTCTTGCGGAGAACTGTGA
ATGCGCAAACCAACCCTTGATCGGGGAAGAACAGTATGTCGAGCTATTTTTTGACTTACTGGGGATCAAG
CCTGATTGGGAGAAAATAAAATATCCCCTATAGTGAGTCGTATTACATGGTCATAGCTGTTTCCTGGCAG
CTCTGGCCCGTGTCTCAAAATCTCTGATGTTACATTGCACAAGATAAAAATATATCATCATGCCTCCTCT
AGAGGTCTCGTGCAGCGGCTGTTGCCGGTGCTGTGCCAGGACCATGGCCTGACCCCGGACCAAGTGGTGG
CTATCGCCAGCAACAAGGGCGGCAAGCAAGCGCTCGAAACGGTGGAGACCCTCGAGCCACCCATGACCAA
AATCCCTTAACGTGAGTTACGCGTCGTTCCACTGAGCGTCAGACCCCGTAGAAAAGATCAAAGGATCTTC
TTGAGATCCTTTTTTTCTGCGCGTAATCTGCTGCTTGCAAACAAAAAAACCACCGCTACCAGCGGTGGTT
TGTTTGCCGGATCAAGAGCTACCAACTCTTTTTCCGAAGGTAACTGGCTTCAGCAGAGCGCAGATACCAA
ATACTGTTCTTCTAGTGTAGCCGTAGTTAGGCCACCACTTCAAGAACTCTGTAGCACCGCCTACATACCT
CGCTCTGCTAATCCTGTTACCAGTGGCTGCTGCCAGTGGCGATAAGTCGTGTCTTACCGGGTTGGACTCA
AGACGATAGTTACCGGATAAGGCGCAGCGGTCGGGCTGAACGGGGGGTTCGTGCACACAGCCCAGCTTGG
AGCGAACGACCTACACCGAACTGAGATACCTACAGCGTGAGCTATGAGAAAGCGCCACGCTTCCCGAAGG
GAGAAAGGCGGACAGGTATCCGGTAAGCGGCAGGGTCGGAACAGGAGAGCGCACGAGGGAGCTTCCAGGG
GGAAACGCCTGGTATCTTTATAGTCCTGTCGGGTTTCGCCACCTCTGACTTGAGCGTCGATTTTTGTGAT
GCTCGTCAGGGGGGCGGAGCCTATGGAAAAACGCCAGCAACGCGGCCTTTTTACGGTTCCTGGCCTTTTG
CTGGCCTTTTGCTCACATGTTCTTTCCTGCGTTATCCCCTGATTCTGTGGATAACCGTATTACCGCCTTT
GAGTGAGCTGATACCGCTCGCCGCAGCCGAACGACCGAGCGCAGCGAGTCAGTGAGCGAGGAAGCGGAAG
AGCGCCCAATACGCAAACCGCCTCTCCCCGCGCGTTGGCCGATTCATTAATGCAGCTGGCACGACAGGTT
TCCCGACTGGAAAGCGGGCAGTGAGCGCAACGCAATTAATACGCGTACCGCTAGCCAGGAAGAGTTTGTA
GAAACGCAAAAAGGCCATCCGTCAGGATGGCCTTCTGCTTAGTTTGATGCCTGGCAGTTTATGGCGGGCG
TCCTGCCCGCCACCCTCCGGGCCGTTGCTTCACAACGTTCAAATCCGCTCCCGGCGGATTTGTCCTACTC
AGGAGAGCGTTCACCGACAAACAACAGATAAAACGAAAGGCCCAGTCTTCCGACTGAGCCTTTCGTTTTA
TTTGATGCCTGGCAGTTCCCTACTCTCGCGTT
