>Addgene plasmid #31041 | pNK6 | addgene partial sequence | sequence record 35536 | 31041 with pTC14_F2 (caagcctgattgggagaaaa)
ATGGTCATAGCTGTTTCCTGGCAGCTCTGGCCCGTGTCTCAAAATCTCTGATGTTACATTGCACAAGATA
AAAATATATCATCATGCCTCCTCTAGAGGTCTCGTGCAGCGGCTGTTGCCGGTGCTGTGCCAGGACCATG
GCCTGACCCCGGACCAAGTGGTGGCTATCGCCAGCAACAAGGGCGGCAAGCAAGCGCTCGAAACGGTGGA
GACCCTCGAGCCACCCATGACCAAAATCCCTTAACGTGAGTTACGCGTCGTTCCACTGAGCGTCAGACCC
CGTAGAAAAGATCAAAGGATCTTCTTGAGATCCTTTTTTTCTGCGCGTAATCTGCTGCTTGCAAACAAAA
AAACCACCGCTACCAGCGGTGGTTTGTTTGCCGGATCAAGAGCTACCAACTCTTTTTCCGAAGGTAACTG
GCTTCAGCAGAGCGCAGATACCAAATACTGTTCTTCTAGTGTAGCCGTAGTTAGGCCACCACTTCAAGAA
CTCTGTAGCACCGCCTACATACCTCGCTCTGCTAATCCTGTTACCAGTGGCTGCTGCCAGTGGCGATAAG
TCGTGTCTTACCGGGTTGGACTCAAGACGATAGTTACCGGATAAGGCGCAGCGGTCGGGCTGAACGGGGG
GTTCGTGCACACAGCCCAGCTTGGAGCGAACGACCTACACCGAACTGAGATACCTACAGCGTGAGCTATG
AGAAAGCGCCACGCTTCCCGAAGGGAGAAAGGCGGACAGGTATCCGGTAAGCGGCAGGGTCGGAACA
